Addgene plasmid #60295: pGL4.23 C3_9
Purpose: This plasmid contains a human pancreatic islet active enhancer, a minimal promoter and a luc2 gene.
Depositing lab: Jorge Ferrer. Depositing organization: Imperial College London. Publication: Pancreatic islet enhancer clusters enriched in type 2 diabetes risk-associated variants. Pasquali L, Gaulton KJ, Rodriguez-Segui SA, Mularoni L, Miguel-Escalada I, Akerman I, Tena JJ, Moran I, Gomez-Marin C, van de Bunt M, Ponsa-Cobas J, Castro N, Nammo T, Cebola I, Garcia-Hurtado J, Maestro MA, Pattou F, Piemonti L, Berney T, Gloyn AL, Ravassard P, Gomez-Skarmeta JL, Muller F, McCarthy MI, Ferrer J. Nat Genet. 2014 Feb;46(2):136-43. doi: 10.1038/ng.2870. Epub 2014 Jan 12. PubMed 24413736.
Backbone
  Vector backbone: pGL4.23-GW
  Backbone manufacturer: Ferrer Lab
  Backbone size w/o insert (bp): 4283
  Vector type: Mammalian Expression, Luciferase
Growth in bacteria
  Bacterial resistance: Ampicillin, 100 μg/mL
  Growth temperature: 37°C
  Growth strain: DH5alpha
  Copy number: Unknown
Gene/Insert
  Gene/Insert name: NKX6-1 enhancer (alt name: NKX6-1)
  Species: H. sapiens (human)
  Entrez Gene: NKX6-1 (a.k.a. NKX6.1, NKX6A)
  Tag / fusion protein: Luciferase (C terminal on backbone)
  Cloning method: Gateway Cloning
  Sequencing primers: 5′ RVprimer3 (Promega): CTAGCAAAATAGGCTGTCCC
Terms and licenses: Academic/Nonprofit Terms; Industry Terms: Not Available to Industry
Depositor comments: chromosome : chr4; start: 85558293 end: 85558959 (genomic position corresponds to the version of the human genome hg18) Fw primer used for cloning: CACCAGAGAACAACAGGCAGGT Rv primer used for cloning: TCATTGAACTTCCCCGATGG
How to cite: pGL4.23 C3_9 was a gift from Jorge Ferrer (Addgene plasmid # 60295 ; http://n2t.net/addgene:60295 ; RRID:Addgene_60295)
