[The description below was written by a language model from this plasmid's Addgene catalogue record.]
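Description:
pGL4.23 C3_9 is a mammalian luciferase reporter plasmid built on pGL4.23-GW, a Gateway-adapted version of the pGL4.23 minimal-promoter reporter backbone (4283 bp without insert). It is propagated in E. coli under ampicillin selection; the record lists the copy number as unknown and gives no feature table, so the origin of replication and other backbone elements are not explicitly documented here.

The insert is a human genomic fragment described as an NKX6-1 enhancer, an enhancer active in human pancreatic islets. According to the depositor's coordinates it comes from chromosome 4 and spans roughly 670 bp in the hg18 assembly. It was PCR-amplified and introduced by Gateway recombination, so that it sits alongside a minimal promoter driving luc2, the codon-optimised firefly luciferase gene. The minimal promoter alone supports only low basal transcription, so luciferase output after transfection reflects the ability of the cloned fragment to boost transcription in the chosen cell type. The catalogue lists luciferase as a C-terminal "tag" on the backbone, but because the insert is a non-coding regulatory element, luciferase acts as a separate reporter gene rather than a protein fusion.

The construct is intended for enhancer activity assays, typically comparing reporter signal against the empty minimal-promoter vector or across cell lines. It comes from a study of pancreatic islet enhancer clusters and their enrichment for type 2 diabetes risk-associated variants. The record does not state the orientation of the enhancer relative to the promoter.
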