>Addgene plasmid #60295 | pGL4.23 C3_9 | addgene partial sequence | sequence record 97983 | RVprimer3 5'-CTAGCAAAATAGGCTGTCCC-3'
TTTCTCTGGCCTAACTGGCCGGTACCTGAGCTCCCGTCGACGAATTCTGCAGATATCACAAGTTTGTACA
AAAAAGCAGGCTCCGCGGCCGCCCCCTTCACCAGAGAACAACAGGCAGGTGGCAGGGTTCCTGCCCGTGC
TTCTGCATGACATGGCCCCACTGTGCAGTCACATGCACAAAGGCAGACTCAGGCTGAAGAGTGGGGCAGG
GCAGCTCATGCTGTTTGCCAGAGGTCTTAAGGGGATCTTCTATTTCATTCCCTAGTAATGCCCTTTTTGT
TGACAAAAGTAAATTGATGATAGTCAAGAGGGAAGCATTTGGTGGAAAAAATTCTGTTGACCCTTCTCAG
ATTGAATTTGACCACAGAACAGGATACCAGCAGTTGCAGAAATGATAGATTATTGTAATGACTGCCAGAA
TGGCCTTTTGGCATGTTTAAATGGCAATAAATTTCACCAGGAAGAAGGCAATTTTACTACTTTAGAGCAG
TAAGGAAACACGGTGTTTAAGGTGTAAATAAATCGTGGGTCATTAACAGCAAGCGTATTCTGTCCATGGT
GCAATTCTCAATCAGTGGCTATTCATATTTAATTTAATTATGTGGATTTACTTAGCCAATTATGCTTTTT
TGTTCCAGGTCACAGACTTCTCAGGCTGACAATTTTGCTCTCTTCCTGTCTCCCTTATGTCTATAAACAC
AGCCCTAGTTTCTCCCTCACTTTTCCTTCCACAGGTACATAAATACCATCGGG
