>Addgene plasmid #60295 | pGL4.23 C3_9 | addgene partial sequence | sequence record 98054 | ColEterm 5'-agctgataccgctcgccgcagccgaacg-3'
AGTTGCATGATAAAGAAGACAGTCATAAGTGCGGCGACGATAGTCATGCCCCGCGCCCACCGGAAGGAGC
TGACTGGGTTGAAGGCTCTCAAGGGCATCGGTCGACGGATCCTTATCGATTTTACCACATTTGTAGAGGT
TTTACTTGCTTTAAAAAACCTCCCACACCTCCCCCTGAACCTGAAACATAAAATGAATGCAATTGTTGTT
GTTAACTTGTTTATTGCAGCTTATAATGGTTACAAATAAAGCAATAGCATCACAAATTTCACAAATAAAG
CATTTTTTTCACTGCATTCTAGTTGTGGTTTGTCCAAACTCATCAATGTATCTTATCATGTCTGCTCGAA
GCGGCCGGCCGCCCCGACTCTAGAATTATTACACGGCGATCTTGCCGCCCTTCTTGGCCTTAATGAGAAT
CTCGCGGATCTTGCGGGCGTCCAACTTGCCGGTCAGTCCTTTAGGCACCTCGTCCACGAACACAACACCA
CCGCGCA
